>Addgene plasmid #167393 | pMSR:MSMEG_5132:Dendra | depositor partial sequence | sequence record 325221 | partial
ATGAGTTCGCACCCAGATTTTCGCAACGTCGCCATTGTGGCCCACGTTGACCACGGCAAGACCACTCTGG
TCGACGCAATGCTGCGGCAGTCCGGCGCGTTGACCCACCGAGGTGACGACTCCACCGAGCGCATCATGGA
CTCCGGTGACCTGGAGCGGGAAAAGGGCATCACGATCCTGGCCAAGAACACCGCGGTGCACCGGCACAAC
GCCGACGGCACCGTGACGGTCATCAACGTGATCGACACCCCCGGCCACGCCGACTTCGGCGGTGAGGTGG
AACGCGGTCTGTCCATGGTCGACGGCGTGCTGCTGCTCGTCGACGCCTCCGAGGGCCCGCTGCCGCAGAC
GCGCTTCGTGCTGCGCAAGGCGCTCGCCGCGCACCTGCCGGTGATCCTCGTGGTCAACAAGACCGACCGC
CCCGACGCCCGCATCGCCGAGGTCGTGTCGGACAGCCACGACCTGCTGCTCGATGTCGCCTCGGATCTCG
ACGAGGACGCCCAGGCCGCGGCCGAGAAGGCGCTCGACCTGCCGACGCTGTACGCGTCGGGCCGCGCCGG
TGTGGCCAGCACGGTCCAGCCCGCCGACGGCGAGGTGCCCGAGGGCGACAACCTCGATCCGCTGTTCGAC
GTCCTGATGAAGCACATCCCGCCGCCATCGGGTGATCCCGAGGCGCCGCTGCAGGCGCTCGTCACCAACC
TCGACGCGTCGGCGTTCCTGGGACGCCTCGCACTGGTCCGTATTTACAACGGCAAGCTCAAGAAGGGGCA
GCAGGTCGCGTGGATGCGTGAGGTCGACGGCGCCCCCGTCGTCACGAGCGCCAAGATCACCGAACTGCTC
GTCACCGAGGGCGTGGAGCGCACGGCCACGGCCGAGGCCGTGGCGGGCGACATCGTCGCCGTCGCGGGCA
TCCCCGAGATCATGATCGGTGACACGCTGGCCGATCCGGACCATGCGCACGCGCTGCCGCGCATCACGGT
CGACGAACCCGCGATCTCGGTGACCATCGGCACCAACACCTCGCCCCTGGCCGGCAAGGTCTCCGGCCAC
AAGCTCACCGCTCGAATGGTCAAGAACCGCTTGGATTCCGAGCTCATCGGCAACGTGTCCATCCGCGTCG
TCGACATCGGCAAGCCCGACGCCTGGGAGGTGCAGGGCCGTGGTGAACTCGCGCTGGCCGTGCTCGTCGA
GCAGATGCGACGTGAAGGCTTCGAGCTCACCGTCGGCAAGCCTCAGGTGGTCACCAAGAACATCGACGGC
AAGCTGCACGAGCCGTTCGAGGCGATGACCATCGACTGCCCCGAGGAGTTCGTCGGCGCCATCACCCAGC
TCATGGCCGCCCGCAAGGGCCGCATGGAGGAGATGACCAACCACGCCGCCGGGTGGGTCCGGATGGACTT
CATCGTGCCCAGCCGCGGTCTGATCGGCTTCCGCACCGACTTCCTGACGCTGACGCGCGGCACCGGTATC
GCCAACGCCGTGTTCGACGGCTACCGGCCGTGGGCCGGCGAGATCCGCGCGCGCCACACCGGTTCACTGG
TGAGCGACCGTGCGGGCACCATCACGCCGTTCGCGATGATCCAACTGGCCGACCGTGGGCAGTTCTTCGT
CGAGCCGGGCCAGGAGACCTACGAGGGAATGGTCGTCGGGATCAACCCGCGCGCAGAGGATCTCGACATC
AACGTGACGCGCGAGAAGAAGCTCACCAACATGCGGTCCTCGACGGCCGACGTGATGGAGACCCTCGCCC
GTCCGCTGGAACTCGACCTCGAGAAGGCCATGGAGTTCTGCGCAGAGGACGAGTGCGTCGAGGTCACCCC
CGAGGTGGTCCGGGTGCGCAAGGTGGAGCTGACCGCGAGCCTGCGGGCGCGTGCCAAGGCCCGCGCGAAG
GCACGGGGC
