[The description below was written by a language model from this plasmid's Addgene catalogue record.]
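Description:
pMSR:MSMEG_5132:Dendra is a bacterial expression plasmid built on the pMSR:Dendra backbone, an integrating mycobacterial expression vector that uses the mycobacteriophage L5 attachment system to insert as a single copy into the mycobacterial chromosome rather than replicating episomally. It is propagated as a high-copy plasmid in E. coli and selected with apramycin. The record also notes that the vector supports T7-driven expression in E. coli, so the same construct can serve for protein production in that host. No feature table is provided, so the origin of replication, integrase and other backbone elements are not detailed.

The insert is the Mycobacterium smegmatis open reading frame MSMEG_5132, derived from the M. smegmatis reference genome sequence and introduced by ligation-independent cloning between an AseI site, which was destroyed, and a HindIII site, which was retained. The function of the encoded protein is not stated in the record. Expression in mycobacteria is driven by the pmycTetO promoter, a mycobacterial promoter carrying tet operator sequences, which allows tetracycline-responsive control in strains that supply a Tet repressor. The gene is fused at its C terminus, through a Gly-Ala linker, to Dendra2, a green-to-red photoconvertible fluorescent protein, followed by a single FLAG epitope.

This arrangement yields a C-terminal fluorescent fusion, suited to live-cell imaging of protein localisation and to pulse-chase style tracking by photoconversion, while the FLAG tag permits immunodetection or affinity capture. The plasmid belongs to a systematic mycobacterial resource collection of tagged M. smegmatis genes.
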