Addgene plasmid #167393: pMSR:MSMEG_5132:Dendra
Purpose: C-term fluorescent fusion
Depositing lab: Keith Derbyshire & Joseph Wade. Depositing organization: Wadsworth Center, New York State Department of Health. Publication: A Mycobacterial Systems Resource for the Research Community. Judd JA, Canestrari J, Clark R, Joseph A, Lapierre P, Lasek-Nesselquist E, Mir M, Palumbo M, Smith C, Stone M, Upadhyay A, Wirth SE, Dedrick RM, Meier CG, Russell DA, Dills A, Dove E, Kester J, Wolf ID, Zhu J, Rubin ER, Fortune S, Hatfull GF, Gray TA, Wade JT, Derbyshire KM. mBio. 2021 Mar 2;12(2). pii: mBio.02401-20. doi: 10.1128/mBio.02401-20. PubMed 33653882.
Backbone
  Vector backbone: pMSR:Dendra
  Vector type: Bacterial Expression ; Integrating Mycobacterial Expression Vector attL5. T7 expression in E. coli
Growth in bacteria
  Bacterial resistance: Apramycin, 25 μg/mL
  Growth temperature: 37°C
  Growth strain: DH5alpha
  Copy number: High Copy
Gene/Insert
  Gene/Insert name: MSMEG_5132
  Species: M. smegmatis
  Promoter: pmycTetO
  Tag / fusion protein: Gly-Ala Linker/Dendra2/1x Flag Tag (C terminal on insert)
  Cloning method: Ligation Independent Cloning
  Sequencing primers: 5′ TGATAGAGTTTGTCCTCCCTATCAG; 3′ TCCATATGCACCTTGACACG
Resource information
  A portion of this plasmid was derived from a plasmid made by: CP000480.1
Terms and licenses: Academic/Nonprofit Terms; Industry Terms: Not Available to Industry
Depositor comments: 5' cloning site: AseI (destroyed), 3' cloning site: HindIII (not destroyed)
How to cite: pMSR:MSMEG_5132:Dendra was a gift from Keith Derbyshire & Joseph Wade (Addgene plasmid # 167393 ; http://n2t.net/addgene:167393 ; RRID:Addgene_167393)
